>Addgene plasmid #116376 | pHAGE-FGFR1-N546K | addgene full sequence | sequence record 250861 | Addgene NGS Result
TGGAAGGGCTAATTCACTCCCAAAGAAGACAAGATATCCTTGATCTGTGGATCTACCACACACAAGGCTA
CTTCCCTGATTAGCAGAACTACACACCAGGGCCAGGGGTCAGATATCCACTGACCTTTGGATGGTGCTAC
AAGCTAGTACCAGTTGAGCCAGATAAGGTAGAAGAGGCCAATAAAGGAGAGAACACCAGCTTGTTACACC
CTGTGAGCCTGCATGGGATGGATGACCCGGAGAGAGAAGTGTTAGAGTGGAGGTTTGACAGCCGCCTAGC
ATTTCATCACGTGGCCCGAGAGCTGCATCCGGAGTACTTCAAGAACTGCTGATATCGAGCTTGCTACAAG
GGACTTTCCGCTGGGGACTTTCCAGGGAGGCGTGGCCTGGGCGGGACTGGGGAGTGGCGAGCCCTCAGAT
CCTGCATATAAGCAGCTGCTTTTTGCCTGTACTGGGTCTCTCTGGTTAGACCAGATCTGAGCCTGGGAGC
TCTCTGGCTAACTAGGGAACCCACTGCTTAAGCCTCAATAAAGCTTGCCTTGAGTGCTTCAAGTAGTGTG
TGCCCGTCTGTTGTGTGACTCTGGTAACTAGAGATCCCTCAGACCCTTTTAGTCAGTGTGGAAAATCTCT
AGCAGTGGCGCCCGAACAGGGACTTGAAAGCGAAAGGGAAACCAGAGGAGCTCTCTCGACGCAGGACTCG
GCTTGCTGAAGCGCGCACGGCAAGAGGCGAGGGGCGGCGACTGGTGAGTACGCCAAAAATTTTGACTAGC
GGAGGCTAGAAGGAGAGAGATGGGTGCGAGAGCGTCAGTATTAAGCGGGGGAGAATTAGATCGCGATGGG
AAAAAATTCGGTTAAGGCCAGGGGGAAAGAAAAAATATAAATTAAAACATATAGTATGGGCAAGCAGGGA
GCTAGAACGATTCGCAGTTAATCCTGGCCTGTTAGAAACATCAGAAGGCTGTAGACAAATACTGGGACAG
CTACAACCATCCCTTCAGACAGGATCAGAAGAACTTAGATCATTATATAATACAGTAGCAACCCTCTATT
GTGTGCATCAAAGGATAGAGATAAAAGACACCAAGGAAGCTTTAGACAAGATAGAGGAAGAGCAAAACAA
AAGTAAGACCACCGCACAGCAAGCGGCCGGCCGCTGATCTTCAGACCTGGAGGAGGAGATATGAGGGACA
ATTGGAGAAGTGAATTATATAAATATAAAGTAGTAAAAATTGAACCATTAGGAGTAGCACCCACCAAGGC
AAAGAGAAGAGTGGTGCAGAGAGAAAAAAGAGCAGTGGGAATAGGAGCTTTGTTCCTTGGGTTCTTGGGA
GCAGCAGGAAGCACTATGGGCGCAGCGTCAATGACGCTGACGGTACAGGCCAGACAATTATTGTCTGGTA
TAGTGCAGCAGCAGAACAATTTGCTGAGGGCTATTGAGGCGCAACAGCATCTGTTGCAACTCACAGTCTG
GGGCATCAAGCAGCTCCAGGCAAGAATCCTGGCTGTGGAAAGATACCTAAAGGATCAACAGCTCCTGGGG
ATTTGGGGTTGCTCTGGAAAACTCATTTGCACCACTGCTGTGCCTTGGAATGCTAGTTGGAGTAATAAAT
CTCTGGAACAGATTTGGAATCACACGACCTGGATGGAGTGGGACAGAGAAATTAACAATTACACAAGCTT
AATACACTCCTTAATTGAAGAATCGCAAAACCAGCAAGAAAAGAATGAACAAGAATTATTGGAATTAGAT
AAATGGGCAAGTTTGTGGAATTGGTTTAACATAACAAATTGGCTGTGGTATATAAAATTATTCATAATGA
TAGTAGGAGGCTTGGTAGGTTTAAGAATAGTTTTTGCTGTACTTTCTATAGTGAATAGAGTTAGGCAGGG
ATATTCACCATTATCGTTTCAGACCCACCTCCCAACCCCGAGGGGACCCGACAGGCCCGAAGGAATAGAA
GAAGAAGGTGGAGAGAGAGACAGAGACAGATCCATTCGATTAGTGAACGGATCTCGACGGTATCGCCGAA
TTCACAAATGGCAGTATTCATCCACAATTTTAAAAGAAAAGGGGGGATTGGGGGGTACAGTGCAGGGGAA
AGAATAGTAGACATAATAGCAACAGACATACAAACTAAAGAATTACAAAAACAAATTACAAAAATTCAAA
ATTTTCGGGTTTATTACAGGGACAGCAGAGATCCAGTTTGGACTAGTCGTGAGGCTCCGGTGCCCGTCAG
TGGGCAGAGCGCACATCGCCCACAGTCCCCGAGAAGTTGGGGGGAGGGGTCGGCAATTGAACCGGTGCCT
AGAGAAGGTGGCGCGGGGTAAACTGGGAAAGTGATGTCGTGTACTGGCTCCGCCTTTTTCCCGAGGGTGG
GGGAGAACCGTATATAAGTGCAGTAGTCGCCGTGAACGTTCTTTTTCGCAACGGGTTTGCCGCCAGAACA
CAGGTAAGTGCCGTGTGTGGTTCCCGCGGGCCTGGCCTCTTTACGGGTTATGGCCCTTGCGTGCCTTGAA
TTACTTCCACCTGGCTGCAGTACGTGATTCTTGATCCCGAGCTTCGGGTTGGAAGTGGGTGGGAGAGTTC
GAGGCCTTGCGCTTAAGGAGCCCCTTCGCCTCGTGCTTGAGTTGAGGCCTGGCCTGGGCGCTGGGGCCGC
CGCGTGCGAATCTGGTGGCACCTTCGCGCCTGTCTCGCTGCTTTCGATAAGTCTCTAGCCATTTAAAATT
TTTGATGACCTGCTGCGACGCTTTTTTTCTGGCAAGATAGTCTTGTAAATGCGGGCCAAGATCTGCACAC
TGGTATTTCGGTTTTTGGGGCCGCGGGCGGCGACGGGGCCCGTGCGTCCCAGCGCACATGTTCGGCGAGG
CGGGGCCTGCGAGCGCGGCCACCGAGAATCGGACGGGGGTAGTCTCAAGCTGGCCGGCCTGCTCTGGTGC
CTGGCCTCGCGCCGCCGTGTATCGCCCCGCCCTGGGCGGCAAGGCTGGCCCGGTCGGCACCAGTTGCGTG
AGCGGAAAGATGGCCGCTTCCCGGCCCTGCTGCAGGGAGCTCAAAATGGAGGACGCGGCGCTCGGGAGAG
CGGGCGGGTGAGTCACCCACACAAAGGAAAAGGGCCTTTCCGTCCTCAGCCGTCGCTTCATGTGACTCCA
CGGAGTACCGGGCGCCGTCCAGGCACCTCGATTAGTTCTCGAGCTTTTGGAGTACGTCGTCTTTAGGTTG
GGGGGAGGGGTTTTATGCGATGGAGTTTCCCCACACTGAGTGGGTGGAGACTGAAGTTAGGCCAGCTTGG
CACTTGATGTAATTCTCCTTGGAATTTGCCCTTTTTGAGTTTGGATCTTGGTTCATTCTCAAGCCTCAGA
CAGTGGTTCAAAGTTTTTTTCTTCCATTTCAGGTGTCGTGAAGCGGCCCTGCAGATATCAACAAGTTTGT
ACAAAAAAGCAGGCACCATGTGGAGCTGGAAGTGCCTCCTCTTCTGGGCTGTGCTGGTCACAGCCACACT
CTGCACCGCTAGGCCGTCCCCGACCTTGCCTGAACAAGCCCAGCCCTGGGGAGCCCCTGTGGAAGTGGAG
TCCTTCCTGGTTCACCCCGGTGACCTGCTGCAGCTTCGCTGTCGGCTGCGGGACGATGTGCAGAGCATCA
ACTGGCTGCGGGACGGGGTGCAGCTGGCGGAAAGCAACCGCACCCGCATCACAGGGGAGGAGGTGGAGGT
GCAGGACTCCGTGCCCGCAGACTCCGGCCTCTATGCTTGCGTAACCAGCAGCCCCTCGGGCAGTGACACC
ACCTACTTCTCCGTCAATGTTTCAGATGCTCTCCCCTCCTCGGAGGATGATGATGATGATGATGACTCCT
CTTCAGAGGAGAAAGAAACAGATAACACCAAACCAAACCCCGTAGCTCCATATTGGACATCCCCAGAAAA
GATGGAAAAGAAATTGCATGCAGTGCCGGCTGCCAAGACAGTGAAGTTCAAATGCCCTTCCAGTGGGACC
CCAAACCCCACACTGCGCTGGTTGAAAAATGGCAAAGAATTCAAACCTGACCACAGAATTGGAGGCTACA
AGGTCCGTTATGCCACCGGGAGCATCATAATGGACTCTGTGGTGCCCTCTGACAAGGGCAACTACACCTG
CATTGTGGAGAATGAGTACGGCAGCATCAACCACACATACCAGCTGGATGTCGTGGAGCGGTCCCCTCAC
CGGCCCATCCTGCAAGCAGGGTTGCCCGCCAACAAAACAGTGGCCCTGGGTAGCAACGTGGAGTTCATGT
GTAAGGTGTACAGTGACCCGCAGCCGCACATCCAGTGGCTAAAGCACATCGAGGTGAATGGGAGCAAGAT
TGGCCCAGACAACCTGCCTTATGTCCAGATCTTGAAGACTGCTGGAGTTAATACCACCGACAAAGAGATG
GAGGTGCTTCACTTAAGAAATGTCTCCTTTGAGGACGCAGGGGAGTATACGTGCTTGGCGGGTAACTCTA
TCGGACTCTCCCATCACTCTGCATGGTTGACCGTTCTGGAAGCCCTGGAAGAGAGGCCGGCAGTGATGAC
CTCGCCCCTGTACCTGGAGATCATCATCTATTGCACAGGGGCCTTCCTCATCTCCTGCATGGTGGGGTCG
GTCATCGTCTACAAGATGAAGAGTGGTACCAAGAAGAGTGACTTCCACAGCCAGATGGCTGTGCACAAGC
TGGCCAAGAGCATCCCTCTGCGCAGACAGGTAACAGTGTCTGCTGACTCCAGTGCATCCATGAACTCTGG
GGTTCTTCTGGTTCGGCCATCACGGCTCTCCTCCAGTGGGACTCCCATGCTAGCAGGGGTCTCTGAGTAT
GAGCTTCCCGAAGACCCTCGCTGGGAGCTGCCTCGGGACAGACTGGTCTTAGGCAAACCCCTGGGAGAGG
GCTGCTTTGGGCAGGTGGTGTTGGCAGAGGCTATCGGGCTGGACAAGGACAAACCCAACCGTGTGACCAA
AGTGGCTGTGAAGATGTTGAAGTCGGACGCAACAGAGAAAGACTTGTCAGACCTGATCTCAGAAATGGAG
ATGATGAAGATGATCGGGAAGCATAAGAATATCATCAAGCTGCTGGGGGCCTGCACGCAGGATGGTCCCT
TGTATGTCATCGTGGAGTATGCCTCCAAGGGCAACCTGCGGGAGTACCTGCAGGCCCGGAGGCCCCCAGG
GCTGGAATACTGCTACAACCCCAGCCACAACCCAGAGGAGCAGCTCTCCTCCAAGGACCTGGTGTCCTGC
GCCTACCAGGTGGCCCGAGGCATGGAGTATCTGGCCTCCAAGAAGTGCATACACCGAGACCTGGCAGCCA
GGAATGTCCTGGTGACAGAGGACAATGTGATGAAGATAGCAGACTTTGGCCTCGCACGGGACATTCACCA
CATCGACTACTATAAAAAGACAACCAACGGCCGACTGCCTGTGAAGTGGATGGCACCCGAGGCATTATTT
GACCGGATCTACACCCACCAGAGTGATGTGTGGTCTTTCGGGGTGCTCCTGTGGGAGATCTTCACTCTGG
GCGGCTCCCCATACCCCGGTGTGCCTGTGGAGGAACTTTTCAAGCTGCTGAAGGAGGGTCACCGCATGGA
CAAGCCCAGTAACTGCACCAACGAGCTGTACATGATGATGCGGGACTGCTGGCATGCAGTGCCCTCACAG
AGACCCACCTTCAAGCAGCTGGTGGAAGACCTGGACCGCATCGTGGCCTTGACCTCCAACCAGGAGTACC
TGGACCTGTCCATGCCCCTGGACCAGTACTCCCCCAGCTTTCCCGACACCCGGAGCTCTACGTGCTCCTC
AGGGGAGGATTCCGTCTTCTCTCATGAGCCGCTGCCCGAGGAGCCCTGCCTGCCCCGACACCCAGCCCAG
CTTGCCAATGGCGGACTCAAACGCCGCTAGAACCCAGCTTTCTTGTACAAAGTGGTTGATATCCAGCACA
GTGGCGGCCGCTCGAGTCTAGAGGGCCCGCGGTTCGAAGGTAAGCCTATCCCTAACCCTCTCCTCGGTCT
CGATTCTACGCGTACCGGTTAGTAATGAGATCCCTCCCCCCCCCCTAACGTTACTGGCCGAAGCCGCTTG
GAATAAGGCCGGTGTGCGTTTGTCTATATGTTATTTTCCACCATATTGCCGTCTTTTGGCAATGTGAGGG
CCCGGAAACCTGGCCCTGTCTTCTTGACGAGCATTCCTAGGGGTCTTTCCCCTCTCGCCAAAGGAATGCA
AGGTCTGTTGAATGTCGTGAAGGAAGCAGTTCCTCTGGAAGCTTCTTGAAGACAAACAACGTCTGTAGCG
ACCCTTTGCAGGCAGCGGAACCCCCCACCTGGCGACAGGTGCCTCTGCGGCCAAAAGCCACGTGTATAAG
ATACACCTGCAAAGGCGGCACAACCCCAGTGCCACGTTGTGAGTTGGATAGTTGTGGAAAGAGTCAAATG
GCTCTCCTCAAGCGTATTCAACAAGGGGCTGAAGGATGCCCAGAAGGTACCCCATTGTATGGGATCTGAT
CTGGGGCCTCGGTGCACATGCTTTACATGTGTTTAGTCGAGGTTAAAAAAACGTCTAGGCCCCCCGAACC
ACGGGGACGTGGTTTTCCTTTGAAAAACACGATGATAATATGGCCACACATATGGTGAGCAAGGGCGAGG
AGCTGTTCACCGGGGTGGTGCCCATCCTGGTCGAGCTGGACGGCGACGTAAACGGCCACAAGTTCAGCGT
GTCCGGCGAGGGCGAGGGCGATGCCACCTACGGCAAGCTGACCCTGAAGTTCATCTGCACCACCGGCAAG
CTGCCCGTGCCCTGGCCCACCCTCGTGACCACCCTGACCTACGGCGTGCAGTGCTTCAGCCGCTACCCCG
ACCACATGAAGCAGCACGACTTCTTCAAGTCCGCCATGCCCGAAGGCTACGTCCAGGAGCGCACCATCTT
CTTCAAGGACGACGGCAACTACAAGACCCGCGCCGAGGTGAAGTTCGAGGGCGACACCCTGGTGAACCGC
ATCGAGCTGAAGGGCATCGACTTCAAGGAGGACGGCAACATCCTGGGGCACAAGCTGGAGTACAACTACA
ACAGCCACAACGTCTATATCATGGCCGACAAGCAGAAGAACGGCATCAAGGTGAACTTCAAGATCCGCCA
CAACATCGAGGACGGCAGCGTGCAGCTCGCCGACCACTACCAGCAGAACACCCCCATCGGCGACGGCCCC
GTGCTGCTGCCCGACAACCACTACCTGAGCACCCAGTCCGCCCTGAGCAAAGACCCCAACGAGAAGCGCG
ATCACATGGTCCTGCTGGAGTTCGTGACCGCCGCCGGGATCACTCTCGGCATGGACGAGCTGTACAAGTA
AATCGATAGATCCTAATCAACCTCTGGATTACAAAATTTGTGAAAGATTGACTGGTATTCTTAACTATGT
TGCTCCTTTTACGCTATGTGGATACGCTGCTTTAATGCCTTTGTATCATGCTATTGCTTCCCGTATGGCT
TTCATTTTCTCCTCCTTGTATAAATCCTGGTTGCTGTCTCTTTATGAGGAGTTGTGGCCCGTTGTCAGGC
AACGTGGCGTGGTGTGCACTGTGTTTGCTGACGCAACCCCCACTGGTTGGGGCATTGCCACCACCTGTCA
GCTCCTTTCCGGGACTTTCGCTTTCCCCCTCCCTATTGCCACGGCGGAACTCATCGCCGCCTGCCTTGCC
CGCTGCTGGACAGGGGCTCGGCTGTTGGGCACTGACAATTCCGTGGTGTTGTCGGGGAAATCATCGTCCT
TTCCTTGGCTGCTCGCCTGTGTTGCCACCTGGATTCTGCGCGGGACGTCCTTCTGCTACGTCCCTTCGGC
CCTCAATCCAGCGGACCTTCCTTCCCGCGGCCTGCTGCCGGCTCTGCGGCCTCTTCCGCGTCTTCGCCTT
CGCCCTCAGACGAGTCGGATCTCCCTTTGGGCCGCCTCCCCGCCTGAGATCCTTTAAGACCAATGACTTA
CAAGGCAGCTGTAGATCTTAGCCACTTTTTAAAAGAAAAGGGGGGACTGGAAGGGCTAATTCACTCCCAA
CGAAGACAAGATCTGCTTTTTGCTTGTACTGGGTCTCTCTGGTTAGACCAGATCTGAGCCTGGGAGCTCT
CTGGCTAACTAGGGAACCCACTGCTTAAGCCTCAATAAAGCTTGCCTTGAGTGCTTCAAGTAGTGTGTGC
CCGTCTGTTGTGTGACTCTGGTAACTAGAGATCCCTCAGACCCTTTTAGTCAGTGTGGAAAATCTCTAGC
AGTAGTAGTTCATGTCATCTTATTATTCAGTATTTATAACTTGCAAAGAAATGAATATCAGAGAGTGAGA
GGCCCGGGTTAATTAAGGAAAGGGCTAGATCATTCTTGAAGACGAAAGGGCCTCGTGATACGCCTATTTT
TATAGGTTAATGTCATGATAATAATGGTTTCTTAGACGTCAGGTGGCACTTTTCGGGGAAATGTGCGCGG
AACCCCTATTTGTTTATTTTTCTAAATACATTCAAATATGTATCCGCTCATGAGACAATAACCCTGATAA
ATGCTTCAATAATATTGAAAAAGGAAGAGTATGAGTATTCAACATTTCCGTGTCGCCCTTATTCCCTTTT
TTGCGGCATTTTGCCTTCCTGTTTTTGCTCACCCAGAAACGCTGGTGAAAGTAAAAGATGCTGAAGATCA
GTTGGGTGCACGAGTGGGTTACATCGAACTGGATCTCAACAGCGGTAAGATCCTTGAGAGTTTTCGCCCC
GAAGAACGTTTTCCAATGATGAGCACTTTTAAAGTTCTGCTATGTGGCGCGGTATTATCCCGTGTTGACG
CCGGGCAAGAGCAACTCGGTCGCCGCATACACTATTCTCAGAATGACTTGGTTGAGTACTCACCAGTCAC
AGAAAAGCATCTTACGGATGGCATGACAGTAAGAGAATTATGCAGTGCTGCCATAACCATGAGTGATAAC
ACTGCGGCCAACTTACTTCTGACAACGATCGGAGGACCGAAGGAGCTAACCGCTTTTTTGCACAACATGG
GGGATCATGTAACTCGCCTTGATCGTTGGGAACCGGAGCTGAATGAAGCCATACCAAACGACGAGCGTGA
CACCACGATGCCTGTAGCAATGGCAACAACGTTGCGCAAACTATTAACTGGCGAACTACTTACTCTAGCT
TCCCGGCAACAATTAATAGACTGGATGGAGGCGGATAAAGTTGCAGGACCACTTCTGCGCTCGGCCCTTC
CGGCTGGCTGGTTTATTGCTGATAAATCTGGAGCCGGTGAGCGTGGGTCTCGCGGTATCATTGCAGCACT
GGGGCCAGATGGTAAGCCCTCCCGTATCGTAGTTATCTACACGACGGGGAGTCAGGCAACTATGGATGAA
CGAAATAGACAGATCGCTGAGATAGGTGCCTCACTGATTAAGCATTGGTAACTGTCAGACCAAGTTTACT
CATATATACTTTAGATTGATTTAAAACTTCATTTTTAATTTAAAAGGATCTAGGTGAAGATCCTTTTTGA
TAATCTCATGACCAAAATCCCTTAACGTGAGTTTTCGTTCCACTGAGCGTCAGACCCCGTAGAAAAGATC
AAAGGATCTTCTTGAGATCCTTTTTTTCTGCGCGTAATCTGCTGCTTGCAAACAAAAAAACCACCGCTAC
CAGCGGTGGTTTGTTTGCCGGATCAAGAGCTACCAACTCTTTTTCCGAAGGTAACTGGCTTCAGCAGAGC
GCAGATACCAAATACTGTTCTTCTAGTGTAGCCGTAGTTAGGCCACCACTTCAAGAACTCTGTAGCACCG
CCTACATACCTCGCTCTGCTAATCCTGTTACCAGTGGCTGCTGCCAGTGGCGATAAGTCGTGTCTTACCG
GGTTGGACTCAAGACGATAGTTACCGGATAAGGCGCAGCGGTCGGGCTGAACGGGGGGTTCGTGCACACA
GCCCAGCTTGGAGCGAACGACCTACACCGAACTGAGATACCTACAGCGTGAGCTATGAGAAAGCGCCACG
CTTCCCGAAGGGAGAAAGGCGGACAGGTATCCGGTAAGCGGCAGGGTCGGAACAGGAGAGCGCACGAGGG
AGCTTCCAGGGGGAAACGCCTGGTATCTTTATAGTCCTGTCGGGTTTCGCCACCTCTGACTTGAGCGTCG
ATTTTTGTGATGCTCGTCAGGGGGGCGGAGCCTATGGAAAAACGCCAGCAACGCGGCCTTTTTACGGTTC
CTGGCCTTTTGCTGGCCTTTTGCTCACATGTTCTTTCCTGCGTTATCCCCTGATTCTGTGGATAACCGTA
TTACCGCCTTTGAGTGAGCTGATACCGCTCGCCGCAGCCGAACGACCGAGCGCAGCGAGTCAGTGAGCGA
GGAAGCGGAAGAGCGCCCAATACGCAAACCGCCTCTCCCCGCGCGTTGGCCGATTCATTAATGCAGCAAG
CTCATGGCTGACTAATTTTTTTTATTTATGCAGAGGCCGAGGCCGCCTCGGCCTCTGAGCTATTCCAGAA
GTAGTGAGGAGGCTTTTTTGGAGGCCTAGGCTTTTGCAAAAAGCTCCCCGTGGCACGACAGGTTTCCCGA
CTGGAAAGCGGGCAGTGAGCGCAACGCAATTAATGTGAGTTAGCTCACTCATTAGGCACCCCAGGCTTTA
CACTTTATGCTTCCGGCTCGTATGTTGTGTGGAATTGTGAGCGGATAACAATTTCACACAGGAAACAGCT
ATGACATGATTACGAATTTCACAAATAAAGCATTTTTTTCACTGCATTCTAGTTGTGGTTTGTCCAAACT
CATCAATGTATCTTATCATGTCTGGATCAACTGGATAACTCAAGCTAACCAAAATCATCCCAAACTTCCC
ACCCCATACCCTATTACCACTGCCAATTACCTGTGGTTTCATTTACTCTAAACCTGTGATTCCTCTGAAT
TATTTTCATTTTAAAGAAATTGTATTTGTTAAATATGTACTACAAACTTAGTAGT
Features (pLannotate 1.2.2; 27 found; start..end, strand, type, name):
    377..634     +  LTR            5' LTR (truncated): truncated 5' long terminal repeat (LTR) from HIV-1
    681..806     +  misc_feature   HIV-1 Ψ: packaging signal of human immunodeficiency virus type 1
    790..1128    +  CDS            HIV-1 gag (fragment): gag protein from human immunodeficiency virus 1; gag
   1303..1536    +  misc_feature   RRE: The Rev response element (RRE) of HIV-1 allows for Rev-dependent mRNA export from the nucleus to the cytoplasm.
   1913..2013    +  CDS            Rev (fragment): human immunodeficiency virus 1 (HIV-1) Rev protein; rev; enhances nuclear export of unspliced and incompletely spliced viral mRNAs
   2058..2175    +  misc_feature   cPPT/CTS: central polypurine tract and central termination sequence of HIV-1
   2223..3401    +  promoter       EF-1α promoter: strong constitutive promoter for human elongation factor EF-1α
   3422..3442    +  protein_bind   attB1: mutant version of attB; core recombination site for the Gateway® BP reaction BP Clonase™
   3448..5907    +  CDS            FGFR1: FGFR1_HUMAN - Also known as BFGFR, CEK, FGFBR, FLG, FLT2, HBGFR. Experimental evidence at protein level: Swiss-Prot protein existence level 1. Tyrosine-protein kinase that acts as cell-surface receptor for fibroblast growth factors and plays an essential role in the regulation of embryonic development, cell proliferation, differentiation and migration. Required for normal mesoderm patterning and correct axial organization during embryonic development, normal skeletogenesis and normal development of the gonadotropin-releasing hormone (GnRH) neuronal system. Phosphorylates PLCG1, FRS2, GAB1 and
   5912..5936    -  protein_bind   attB2: mutant version of attB; recombination site for the Gateway® BP reaction BP Clonase™
   5989..6030    +  CDS            V5 tag: epitope tag from simian virus 5
   6156..6618    +  misc_feature   IRES: internal ribosome entry site (IRES) of the encephalomyocarditis virus (EMCV)
   6632..7351    +  CDS            EGFP: the original enhanced GFP (Yang et al., 1996) mammalian codon-optimized
   7365..7953    +  misc_feature   WPRE: woodchuck hepatitis virus posttranscriptional regulatory element
   7961..8026    +  CDS            nef (fragment): NEF_HV1Z2 - Experimental evidence at protein level: Swiss-Prot protein existence level 1. Extracellular Nef protein targets CD4(+) T-lymphocytes for apoptosis by interacting with CXCR4 surface receptors. From Human immunodeficiency virus type 1 group M subtype D (isolate Z2/CDC-Z34) (HIV-1).
   8028..8261    +  LTR            3' LTR (ΔU3): self-inactivating 3' long terminal repeat (LTR) from HIV-1
   8466..8570    +  promoter       AmpR promoter: bla
   8571..9431    +  CDS            AmpR: β-lactamase; bla; confers resistance to ampicillin, carbenicillin, and related antibiotics
   9602..10190   +  rep_origin     ori: high-copy-number ColE1/pMB1/pBR322/pUC origin of replication
  10373..10427   +  CDS            lacI (fragment): lac repressor; lacI; The lac repressor binds to the lac operator to inhibit transcription in E. coli. This inhibition can be relieved by adding lactose or isopropyl-β-D-thiogalactopyranoside (IPTG).
  10433..10526   +  rep_origin     SV40 ori (fragment): SV40 origin of replication
  10551..10588   +  CDS            lacI (fragment): lac repressor; lacI; The lac repressor binds to the lac operator to inhibit transcription in E. coli. This inhibition can be relieved by adding lactose or isopropyl-β-D-thiogalactopyranoside (IPTG).
  10601..10622   +  protein_bind   CAP binding site: CAP binding activates transcription in the presence of cAMP. E. coli catabolite activator protein
  10637..10667   +  promoter       lac promoter: promoter for the E. coli lac operon
  10671..10693   +  protein_bind   lac operator (fragment): The lac repressor binds to the lac operator to inhibit transcription in E. coli. This inhibition can be relieved by adding lactose or isopropyl-β-D-thiogalactopyranoside (IPTG). lac repressor encoded by lacI
  10725..10808   +  polyA_signal   SV40 poly(A) signal (fragment): SV40 polyadenylation signal
  10975..329     +  CDS            nef (fragment) (across the origin): NEF_HV1BR - Experimental evidence at protein level: Swiss-Prot protein existence level 1. Extracellular Nef protein targets CD4(+) T-lymphocytes for apoptosis by interacting with CXCR4 surface receptors (PubMed:14990729). From Human immunodeficiency virus type 1 group M subtype B (isolate BRU/LAI) (HIV-1).
