[The description below was written by a language model from this plasmid's Addgene catalogue record and pLannotate feature annotations shown in this document.]
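Description:
pHAGE-FGFR1-N546K is an HIV-1-derived lentiviral expression plasmid of about 11 kb, built on the pHAGE backbone, that delivers a mutant form of human FGFR1, the receptor tyrosine kinase for fibroblast growth factors. It is propagated in E. coli through a high-copy ColE1/pUC-type origin and selected with ampicillin via the bla gene. The record lists a recombination-deficient strain as host, as is usual for LTR-containing plasmids. The viral portion carries a truncated 5' LTR, the Ψ packaging signal with a gag fragment, the Rev response element, the cPPT/CTS and a ΔU3 self-inactivating 3' LTR. Viral genomes can therefore be packaged when helper functions are supplied in trans, but the integrated provirus lacks LTR promoter activity.

Within the provirus, the constitutive human EF-1α promoter drives the FGFR1 open reading frame, which is flanked by attB1 and attB2 sites left by Gateway recombination. A V5 epitope coding sequence lies just downstream of attB2, although the record does not say whether the insert reads through into it. An EMCV IRES followed by EGFP allows a fluorescent marker to be translated from the same transcript, so transduced cells can be identified or sorted. A WPRE ahead of the 3' LTR enhances transcript expression.

The name and stated purpose give the substitution as N546K, whereas the mutation field lists N544K. This may reflect isoform-dependent residue numbering, but the record does not resolve the discrepancy. The plasmid was deposited with a study on systematic functional annotation of somatic cancer mutations, consistent with its use for stable expression of this variant in mammalian cells to assess its functional effects.
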