Addgene plasmid #116376: pHAGE-FGFR1-N546K
Purpose: Lentiviral expression of FGFR1 N546K
Depositing lab: Gordon Mills & Kenneth Scott. Publication: Systematic Functional Annotation of Somatic Mutations in Cancer. Ng PK, Li J, Jeong KJ, Shao S, Chen H, Tsang YH, Sengupta S, Wang Z, Bhavana VH, Tran R, Soewito S, Minussi DC, Moreno D, Kong K, Dogruluk T, Lu H, Gao J, Tokheim C, Zhou DC, Johnson AM, Zeng J, Ip CKM, Ju Z, Wester M, Yu S, Li Y, Vellano CP, Schultz N, Karchin R, Ding L, Lu Y, Cheung LWT, Chen K, Shaw KR, Meric-Bernstam F, Scott KL, Yi S, Sahni N, Liang H, Mills GB. Cancer Cell. 2018 Mar 12;33(3):450-462.e10. doi: 10.1016/j.ccell.2018.01.021. PubMed 29533785.
Backbone
  Vector backbone: pHAGE
  Vector type: Lentiviral
Growth in bacteria
  Bacterial resistance: Ampicillin, 100 μg/mL
  Growth temperature: 37°C
  Growth strain: Stbl3
  Copy number: High Copy
Gene/Insert
  Gene/Insert name: FGFR1
  Species: H. sapiens (human)
  Mutation: N544K
  GenBank ID: AAH18128.1
  Entrez Gene: FGFR1 (a.k.a. BFGFR, CD331, CEK, ECCL, FGFBR, FGFR-1, FLG, FLT-2, FLT2, HBGFR, HH2, HRTFDS, KAL2, N-SAM, OGD, bFGF-R-1)
  Cloning method: Gateway Cloning
Terms and licenses: Academic/Nonprofit Terms; Industry Terms: Not Available to Industry
How to cite: pHAGE-FGFR1-N546K was a gift from Gordon Mills & Kenneth Scott (Addgene plasmid # 116376)
