>Addgene plasmid #116376 | pHAGE-FGFR1-N546K | depositor partial sequence | sequence record 219250 | insert
ATGTGGAGCTGGAAGTGCCTCCTCTTCTGGGCTGTGCTGGTCACAGCCACACTCTGCACCGCTAGGCCGT
CCCCGACCTTGCCTGAACAAGCCCAGCCCTGGGGAGCCCCTGTGGAAGTGGAGTCCTTCCTGGTCCACCC
CGGTGACCTGCTGCAGCTTCGCTGTCGGCTGCGGGACGATGTGCAGAGCATCAACTGGCTGCGGGACGGG
GTGCAGCTGGCGGAAAGCAACCGCACCCGCATCACAGGGGAGGAGGTGGAGGTGCAGGACTCCGTGCCCG
CAGACTCCGGCCTCTATGCTTGCGTAACCAGCAGCCCCTCGGGCAGTGACACCACCTACTTCTCCGTCAA
TGTTTCAGATGCTCTCCCCTCCTCGGAGGATGATGATGATGATGATGACTCCTCTTCAGAGGAGAAAGAA
ACAGATAACACCAAACCAAACCCCGTAGCTCCATATTGGACATCCCCAGAAAAGATGGAAAAGAAATTGC
ATGCAGTGCCGGCTGCCAAGACAGTGAAGTTCAAATGCCCTTCCAGTGGGACCCCAAACCCCACACTGCG
CTGGTTGAAAAATGGCAAAGAATTCAAACCTGACCACAGAATTGGAGGCTACAAGGTCCGTTATGCCACC
GGGAGCATCATAATGGACTCTGTGGTGCCCTCTGACAAGGGCAACTACACCTGCATTGTGGAGAATGAGT
ACGGCAGCATCAACCACACATACCAGCTGGATGTCGTGGAGCGGTCCCCTCACCGGCCCATCCTGCAAGC
AGGGTTGCCCGCCAACAAAACAGTGGCCCTGGGTAGCAACGTGGAGTTCATGTGTAAGGTGTACAGTGAC
CCGCAGCCGCACATCCAGTGGCTAAAGCACATCGAGGTGAATGGGAGCAAGATTGGCCCAGACAACCTGC
CTTATGTCCAGATCTTGAAGACTGCTGGAGTTAATACCACCGACAAAGAGATGGAGGTGCTTCACTTAAG
AAATGTCTCCTTTGAGGACGCAGGGGAGTATACGTGCTTGGCGGGTAACTCTATCGGACTCTCCCATCAC
TCTGCATGGTTGACCGTTCTGGAAGCCCTGGAAGAGAGGCCGGCAGTGATGACCTCGCCCCTGTACCTGG
AGATCATCATCTATTGCACAGGGGCCTTCCTCATCTCCTGCATGGTGGGGTCGGTCATCGTCTACAAGAT
GAAGAGTGGTACCAAGAAGAGTGACTTCCACAGCCAGATGGCTGTGCACAAGCTGGCCAAGAGCATCCCT
CTGCGCAGACAGGTAACAGTGTCTGCTGACTCCAGTGCATCCATGAACTCTGGGGTTCTTCTGGTTCGGC
CATCACGGCTCTCCTCCAGTGGGACTCCCATGCTAGCAGGGGTCTCTGAGTATGAGCTTCCCGAAGACCC
TCGCTGGGAGCTGCCTCGGGACAGACTGGTCTTAGGCAAACCCCTGGGAGAGGGCTGCTTTGGGCAGGTG
GTGTTGGCAGAGGCTATCGGGCTGGACAAGGACAAACCCAACCGTGTGACCAAAGTGGCTGTGAAGATGT
TGAAGTCGGACGCAACAGAGAAAGACTTGTCAGACCTGATCTCAGAAATGGAGATGATGAAGATGATCGG
GAAGCATAAGAATATCATCAAGCTGCTGGGGGCCTGCACGCAGGATGGTCCCTTGTATGTCATCGTGGAG
TATGCCTCCAAGGGCAACCTGCGGGAGTACCTGCAGGCCCGGAGGCCCCCAGGGCTGGAATACTGCTACA
ACCCCAGCCACAACCCAGAGGAGCAGCTCTCCTCCAAGGACCTGGTGTCCTGCGCCTACCAGGTGGCCCG
AGGCATGGAGTATCTGGCCTCCAAGAAGTGCATACACCGAGACCTGGCAGCCAGGAATGTCCTGGTGACA
GAGGACAATGTGATGAAGATAGCAGACTTTGGCCTCGCACGGGACATTCACCACATCGACTACTATAAAA
AGACAACCAACGGCCGACTGCCTGTGAAGTGGATGGCACCCGAGGCATTATTTGACCGGATCTACACCCA
CCAGAGTGATGTGTGGTCTTTCGGGGTGCTCCTGTGGGAGATCTTCACTCTGGGCGGCTCCCCATACCCC
GGTGTGCCTGTGGAGGAACTTTTCAAGCTGCTGAAGGAGGGTCACCGCATGGACAAGCCCAGTAACTGCA
CCAACGAGCTGTACATGATGATGCGGGACTGCTGGCATGCAGTGCCCTCACAGAGACCCACCTTCAAGCA
GCTGGTGGAAGACCTGGACCGCATCGTGGCCTTGACCTCCAACCAGGAGTACCTGGACCTGTCCATGCCC
CTGGACCAGTACTCCCCCAGCTTTCCCGACACCCGGAGCTCTACGTGCTCCTCAGGGGAGGATTCCGTCT
TCTCTCATGAGCCGCTGCCCGAGGAGCCCTGCCTGCCCCGACACCCAGCCCAGCTTGCCAATGGCGGACT
CAAACGCCGCTGA
